>Addgene plasmid #58952 | pDS24 | depositor partial sequence | sequence record 91339 | Genbank U31093  cox3 utr:ARG8m:cox3 utr
AATCTAGATATAATATTATATCTATCTTAATATAATAATATTTATTTATTTATTTATTAAATAAAAAAAA
ATAAATAATATTAATTAATATAAGATTCTTTTTAATTATAATAATAAATAAATAAAAAGAAGATATTATC
AATGATTTATATTAATAATAAATATAAATAATAAAAAATATATATAATATAATATAATAAATATATTTCC
TTTAATATTAATAAATTAATAATAATAATAATAATAATAATAAAATATTTAAATAAATTATATTCAATAC
AAATTAATTATTTATATTATTAATAATTGAATAAATAATCCGGTCGAAAGAGATATTAATTCGATTATAT
TATTTATTTAATTATATTTAATTTAAATATATAAATTAATATATATATATTGAATTATATATAAATTTAT
TTTATAATTTTATAAATAATATATTATTATAAATATTTAATATAATTTATATTATTATTAAATAAAAGAT
TTATTAAATTAATATTATTATTTAATTTTATTATATAGTTTTGAGGATAATATTTTATTAATATTTTTTT
TATTTATTTATTTAATTATATTATATATATAATATATATATAACAATAAATTTATGACACATTTAGAAAG
AAGTAGACAAATGTTCAAAAGATATTTATCATCAACATCATCAAGAAGATTCACATCAATCTTAGAAGAA
AAAGCTTTTCAAGTAACAACATATTCAAGACCTGAAGATTTATGTATCACAAGAGGTAAAAATGCTAAAT
TATATGATGATGTAAATGGTAAAGAATATATCGATTTCACAGCTGGTATTGCTGTAACAGCTTTAGGTCA
TGCTAATCCTAAAGTAGCTGAAATCTTACATCATCAAGCTAATAAATTAGTACATTCATCAAATTTATAT
TTCACAAAAGAATGTTTAGATTTATCAGAAAAAATCGTAGAAAAAACAAAACAATTCGGTGGTCAACATG
ATGCTTCAAGAGTATTCTTATGTAATTCAGGTACCGAAGCTAATGAAGCTGCATTAAAATTCGCTAAAAA
ACATGGTATCATGAAAAATCCTAGTAAACAAGGTATTGTAGCTTTCGAAAATTCATTCCATGGTAGAACA
ATGGGTGCTTTATCAGTAACATGAAATTCAAAATATAGAACACCTTTCGGTGATTTAGTACCTCATGTAT
CATTCTTAAATTTAAATGATGAAATGACAAAATTACAATCATATATCGAAACAAAAAAAGATGAAATCGC
TGGTTTAATCGTAGAACCTATTCAAGGTGAAGGTGGTGTATTTCCTGTAGAAGTAGAAAAATTAACTGGT
TTAAAAAAAATCTGTCAAGATAATGATGTAATCGTAATTCATGATGAAATTCAATGTGGTTTAGGTAGAT
CAGGTAAATTATGAGCTCATGCTTATTTACCTTCAGAAGCTCATCCTGATATTTTCACATCAGCTAAAGC
ATTAGGTAATGGTTTCCCTATTGCTGCTACAATCGTAAATGAAAAAGTAAATAATGCTTTAAGAGTAGGT
GATCATGGTACAACATATGGTGGTAATCCTTTAGCTTGTTCAGTATCAAATTATGTATTAGATACAATTG
CTGATGAAGCATTCTTAAAACAAGTATCAAAAAAATCAGATATCTTACAAAAAAGATTAAGAGAAATCCA
AGCTAAATATCCTAATCAAATCAAAACAATCAGAGGTAAAGGTTTAATGTTAGGTGCTGAATTTGTAGAA
CCTCCAACAGAAGTAATCAAAAAAGCTAGAGAATTAGGTTTATTAATCATCACAGCTGGTAAATCAACAG
TAAGATTCGTACCTGCTTTAACAATCGAAGATGAATTAATCGAAGAAGGTATGGATGCTTTCGAAAAAGC
TATCGAAGCTGTATATGCTTAAGGATCCCCCGGGCTGCAGGAATTCGATATCAAGCTTAATTTTAATTTA
GTTGGGTTTACCAATATGAATAATATAAAAATATTACCTATTATTAATAATTTTATTTTTATTAGTTCTG
GGGCCCGGCCAC
