>Addgene plasmid #58952 | pDS24 | addgene partial sequence | sequence record 94795 | M13pUC-Fwd 5'-CCCAGTCACGACGTTGTAAAACG-3'
TCCCGCTTCGCGGGAACCCCGTAAGGAGTGAGGGACCCCATGGGAACCGAACCCCTATTTAAGAAGGAGT
GAGGGACCCCCTCCCTAATGGGAGGGGGACCGAACCCCGAAGGAGTTTTATTATAATAAAATTTATATAT
ATTTAATATATCATTATAAANATATTATATAATAAATAATAAATAATTAT
