>Addgene plasmid #58952 | pDS24 | addgene partial sequence | sequence record 97384 | pBluescript-KS 5'-TCGAGGTCGACGGTATC-3'
TTATATATATATATATATTTTTATTTTTATTTTTATATAATATTTAATAAACATTTTATATTTAATTATA
TTATTAAAGATATAAATTATAAAAAGGGTAGGAATTTTGATAATAAATAATATATTATTATATTAATAAA
GGGTTTAATAATTATGATAATAATAATAAAGAAATTCAATTAATTAAATTTAATTAAATTTTAAACTCCT
TTTTTTGGTTCATATTTATAATATATAGAATATAAAATATACTTTATAAAATAGGTATTCATTCCTCTCT
CATGGAGGTTCACACCTATTTTTAATAAAATATAATAAAATATATATAAAATATATATAAAATAGGTGCT
CACTTCAAAAAATAATTACATAAATAGTATATTTATAATATATTAATATTTTTATATAATATTTAATAAT
AATCAAATAAAAATATTTTTTATAGTTCCGGGGCCCGGCCACGGGAGCCGGAACCCCGAAAGGAGAATAA
TATTAATAATATATATATATATATGAATTTATATATTAGTTAAATTAATAATATTTATATTATATTATAT
CATATTAAAAAAGTCCCGCTGGAGGTGAGGCGGTGACCTCGAAGGAATATAAAAATATAAATAATTACAT
TATTATATTAATATTATATTTTTTTTTTATAAATATTAAATAAATTTATTAATTATCTTTATAAAAGGTA
AATGAAAAAAGAGTATAATGATTATATTATTATTAGTTCCCGCTTCGCGGGAACCCCGTTAGGAGTTTTG
AAGGAATAATATATAATAATTATATTTGTAAGAATATTATTATAATAATATAAAATATATATATATAAAT
TATAA
