[The description below was written by a language model from this plasmid's Addgene catalogue record.]
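Description:
pDS24 is a pBluescript-based, high-copy bacterial plasmid of about 8 kb, propagated in E. coli under ampicillin selection. It is not an expression vector in the usual sense. It serves as a carrier for DNA intended for delivery into the mitochondria of Saccharomyces cerevisiae and recombination into the mitochondrial genome. The record lists no feature table, so the details of the backbone elements beyond the pBluescript origin and ampicillin resistance are not documented here.

The payload is ARG8m, a synthetic version of the nuclear ARG8 gene, which encodes acetylornithine aminotransferase, an arginine biosynthetic enzyme. The coding sequence has been rewritten in the yeast mitochondrial genetic code so that it can be translated by mitochondrial ribosomes. In pDS24 it takes the place of the COX3 coding sequence and is flanked by mitochondrial DNA sequences. These flanks provide the homology needed to integrate the cassette into rho+ mtDNA after mitochondrial transformation. No promoter is recorded for the insert, consistent with expression relying on the surrounding mitochondrial context after integration rather than on a plasmid-borne promoter. The insert is listed as roughly 2 kb and was cloned between SacI sites that remain intact. The depositor notes that it also contains an internal SacI site, which matters for excising or mapping the fragment. The listed insert and backbone sizes do not add up to the total vector size, and the record does not explain the difference.

The associated work used this recoded reporter to show that expression of a gene placed in mtDNA is limited by mRNA-specific translational activation. This makes the construct useful for studying COX3 mRNA translation through an arginine-prototrophy readout.
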