Addgene plasmid #58952: pDS24
Purpose: Encodes synthetic mitochondrial gene ARG8m in place of COX3 coding sequence. Flanked by mtDNA sequences allowing integration into rho+ mtDNA after transformation.
Depositing lab: Thomas Fox. Depositing organization: Cornell University. Publication: Expression of a recoded nuclear gene inserted into yeast mitochondrial DNA is limited by mRNA-specific translational activation. Steele DF, Butler CA, Fox TD. Proc Natl Acad Sci U S A. 1996 May 28;93(11):5253-7. PubMed 8643562.
Backbone
  Vector backbone: pBluescript
  Backbone size w/o insert (bp): 2900
  Total vector size (bp): 8050
Growth in bacteria
  Bacterial resistance: Ampicillin, 100 μg/mL
  Growth temperature: 37°C
  Growth strain: DH5alpha
  Copy number: High Copy
Gene/Insert
  Gene/Insert name: Mitochondrially coded Arg8 protein (alt names: acetylornithine aminotransferase; ARG8m)
  Species: S. cerevisiae (budding yeast)
  Insert size (bp): 2042
  Mutation: Coding sequence synthetic in S. cerevisiae mitochondrial genetic code
  GenBank ID: U31093.1
  Promoter: n/a
  Cloning method: Restriction Enzyme; 5′ cloning site SacI (not destroyed); 3′ cloning site SacI (not destroyed)
  Sequencing primers: 5′ none; 3′ none
Terms and licenses: Academic/Nonprofit Terms; Industry Terms: Not Available to Industry
Depositor comments: Note: Insert also contains an internal SacI site.
How to cite: pDS24 was a gift from Thomas Fox (Addgene plasmid # 58952 ; http://n2t.net/addgene:58952 ; RRID:Addgene_58952)
